>Addgene plasmid #227598 | pAC026 | addgene full sequence | sequence record 454348 | Addgene NGS Result
GTCGACGGATCGGGAGATCTCCCGATCCCCTATGGTGCACTCTCAGTACAATCTGCTCTGATGCCGCATA
GTTAAGCCAGTATCTGCTCCCTGCTTGTGTGTTGGAGGTCGCTGAGTAGTGCGCGAGCAAAATTTAAGCT
ACAACAAGGCAAGGCTTGACCGACAATTGCATGAAGAATCTGCTTAGGGTTAGGCGTTTTGCGCTGCTTC
GCGATGTACGGGCCAGATATACGCGTTGACATTGATTATTGACTAGTTATTAATAGTAATCAATTACGGG
GTCATTAGTTCATAGCCCATATATGGAGTTCCGCGTTACATAACTTACGGTAAATGGCCCGCCTGGCTGA
CCGCCCAACGACCCCCGCCCATTGACGTCAATAATGACGTATGTTCCCATAGTAACGCCAATAGGGACTT
TCCATTGACGTCAATGGGTGGAGTATTTACGGTAAACTGCCCACTTGGCAGTACATCAAGTGTATCATAT
GCCAAGTACGCCCCCTATTGACGTCAATGACGGTAAATGGCCCGCCTGGCATTATGCCCAGTACATGACC
TTATGGGACTTTCCTACTTGGCAGTACATCTACGTATTAGTCATCGCTATTACCATGGTGATGCGGTTTT
GGCAGTACATCAATGGGCGTGGATAGCGGTTTGACTCACGGGGATTTCCAAGTCTCCACCCCATTGACGT
CAATGGGAGTTTGTTTTGGCACCAAAATCAACGGGACTTTCCAAAATGTCGTAACAACTCCGCCCCATTG
ACGCAAATGGGCGGTAGGCGTGTACGGTGGGAGGTCTATATAAGCAGCGCGTTTTGCCTGTACTGGGTCT
CTCTGGTTAGACCAGATCTGAGCCTGGGAGCTCTCTGGCTAACTAGGGAACCCACTGCTTAAGCCTCAAT
AAAGCTTGCCTTGAGTGCTTCAAGTAGTGTGTGCCCGTCTGTTGTGTGACTCTGGTAACTAGAGATCCCT
CAGACCCTTTTAGTCAGTGTGGAAAATCTCTAGCAGTGGCGCCCGAACAGGGACTTGAAAGCGAAAGGGA
AACCAGAGGAGCTCTCTCGACGCAGGACTCGGCTTGCTGAAGCGCGCACGGCAAGAGGCGAGGGGCGGCG
ACTGGTGAGTACGCCAAAAATTTTGACTAGCGGAGGCTAGAAGGAGAGAGATGGGTGCGAGAGCGTCAGT
ATTAAGCGGGGGAGAATTAGATCGCGATGGGAAAAAATTCGGTTAAGGCCAGGGGGAAAGAAAAAATATA
AATTAAAACATATAGTATGGGCAAGCAGGGAGCTAGAACGATTCGCAGTTAATCCTGGCCTGTTAGAAAC
ATCAGAAGGCTGTAGACAAATACTGGGACAGCTACAACCATCCCTTCAGACAGGATCAGAAGAACTTAGA
TCATTATATAATACAGTAGCAACCCTCTATTGTGTGCATCAAAGGATAGAGATAAAAGACACCAAGGAAG
CTTTAGACAAGATAGAGGAAGAGCAAAACAAAAGTAAGACCACCGCACAGCAAGCGGCCGGCCGCTGATC
TTCAGACCTGGAGGAGGAGATATGAGGGACAATTGGAGAAGTGAATTATATAAATATAAAGTAGTAAAAA
TTGAACCATTAGGAGTAGCACCCACCAAGGCAAAGAGAAGAGTGGTGCAGAGAGAAAAAAGAGCAGTGGG
AATAGGAGCTTTGTTCCTTGGGTTCTTGGGAGCAGCAGGAAGCACTATGGGCGCAGCGTCAATGACGCTG
ACGGTACAGGCCAGACAATTATTGTCTGGTATAGTGCAGCAGCAGAACAATTTGCTGAGGGCTATTGAGG
CGCAACAGCATCTGTTGCAACTCACAGTCTGGGGCATCAAGCAGCTCCAGGCAAGAATCCTGGCTGTGGA
AAGATACCTAAAGGATCAACAGCTCCTGGGGATTTGGGGTTGCTCTGGAAAACTCATTTGCACCACTGCT
GTGCCTTGGAATGCTAGTTGGAGTAATAAATCTCTGGAACAGATTTGGAATCACACGACCTGGATGGAGT
GGGACAGAGAAATTAACAATTACACAAGCTTAATACACTCCTTAATTGAAGAATCGCAAAACCAGCAAGA
AAAGAATGAACAAGAATTATTGGAATTAGATAAATGGGCAAGTTTGTGGAATTGGTTTAACATAACAAAT
TGGCTGTGGTATATAAAATTATTCATAATGATAGTAGGAGGCTTGGTAGGTTTAAGAATAGTTTTTGCTG
TACTTTCTATAGTGAATAGAGTTAGGCAGGGATATTCACCATTATCGTTTCAGACCCACCTCCCAACCCC
GAGGGGACCCGACAGGCCCGAAGGAATAGAAGAAGAAGGTGGAGAGAGAGACAGAGACAGATCCATTCGA
TTAGTGAACGGATCGGCACTGCGTGCGCCAATTCTGCAGACAAATGGCAGTATTCATCCACAATTTTAAA
AGAAAAGGGGGGATTGGGGGGTACAGTGCAGGGGAAAGAATAGTAGACATAATAGCAACAGACATACAAA
CTAAAGAATTACAAAAACAAATTACAAAAATTCAAAATTTTCGGGTTTATTACAGGGACAGCAGAGATCC
AGTTTGGTTAGTACCGGGCCCGCTCTAGAGATCCGACGCGCCATCTCTAGGCCCGCGCCGGCCCCCTCGC
ACGGACTTGTGGGAGAAGCTCGGCTACTCCCCTGCCCCGGTTAATTTGCATATAATATTTCCTAGTAACT
ATAGAGGCTTAATGTGCGATAAAAGACAGATAATCTGTTCTTTTTAATACTAGCTACATTTTACATGATA
GGCTTGGATTTCTATAACTTCGTATAGCATACATTATACGAAGTTATAAACAGCACAAAAGGAAACTCAC
CCTAACTGTAAAGTAATTGTGTGTTTTGAGACTATAAGTATCCCTTGGAGAACCACCTTGTTGGGAGACG
CCTGCAGGCTGCTAAGCTAGGCGCGCCCGTCTCACGCGGTTCTATCTAGTTACGCGTTAAACCAACTAGA
ATTTTTTTCTCGAGTACTAGGATCCAGATCGGAAGAGCACACGTCTGAACTCCAGTCACGCGGCCGCGTG
GATAACCGTATTACCGCCATGCATGTGCCCGTCAGTGGGCAGAGCGCACATCGCCCACAGTCCCCGAGAA
GTTGGGGGGAGGGGTCGGCAATTGAACCGGTGCCTAGAGAAGGTGGCGCGGGGTAAACTGGGAAAGTGAT
GTCGTGTACTGGCTCCGCCTTTTTCCCGAGGGTGGGGGAGAACCGTATATAAGTGCAGTAGTCGCCGTGA
ACGTTCTTTTTCGCAACGGGTTTGCCGCCAGAACACAGGTAAGTGCCGTGTGTGGTTCCCGCGGGCCTGG
CCTCTTTACGGGTTATGGCCCTTGCGTGCCTTGAATTACTTCCACCTGGCTGCAGTACGTGATTCTTGAT
CCCGAGCTTCGGGTTGGAAGTGGGTGGGAGAGTTCGAGGCCTTGCGCTTAAGGAGCCCCTTCGCCTCGTG
CTTGAGTTGAGGCCTGGCCTGGGCGCTGGGGCCGCCGCGTGCGAATCTGGTGGCACCTTCGCGCCTGTCT
CGCTGCTTTCGATAAGTCTCTAGCCATTTAAAATTTTTGATGACCTGCTGCGACGCTTTTTTTCTGGCAA
GATAGTCTTGTAAATGCGGGCCAAGATCTGCACACTGGTATTTCGGTTTTTGGGGCCGCGGGCGGCGACG
GGGCCCGTGCGTCCCAGCGCACATGTTCGGCGAGGCGGGGCCTGCGAGCGCGGCCACCGAGAATCGGACG
GGGGTAGTCTCAAGCTGGCCGGCCTGCTCTGGTGCCTGGCCTCGCGCCGCCGTGTATCGCCCCGCCCTGG
GCGGCAAGGCTGGCCCGGTCGGCACCAGTTGCGTGAGCGGAAAGATGGCCGCTTCCCGGCCCTGCTGCAG
GGAGCTCAAAATGGAGGACGCGGCGCTCGGGAGAGCGGGCGGGTGAGTCACCCACACAAAGGAAAAGGGC
CTTTCCGTCCTCAGCCGTCGCTTCATGTGACTCCACGGAGTACCGGGCGCCGTCCAGGCACCTCGATTAG
TTCTCGCGCTTTTGGAGTACGTCGTCTTTAGGTTGGGGGGAGGGGTTTTATGCGATGGAGTTTCCCCACA
CTGAGTGGGTGGAGACTGAAGTTAGGCCAGCTTGGCACTTGATGTAATTCTCCTTGGAATTTGCCCTTTT
TGAGTTTGGATCTTGGTTCATTCTCAAGCCTCAGACAGTGGTTCAAAGTTTTTTTCTTCCATTTCAGGTG
TCGTGAGCTAGCCCACCATGACCGAGTACAAGCCCACGGTGCGCCTCGCCACCCGCGACGACGTCCCCCG
GGCCGTACGCACCCTCGCCGCCGCGTTCGCCGACTACCCCGCCACGCGCCACACCGTCGACCCGGACCGC
CACATCGAGCGGGTCACCGAGCTGCAAGAACTCTTCCTCACGCGCGTCGGGCTCGACATCGGCAAGGTGT
GGGTCGCGGACGACGGCGCCGCGGTGGCGGTCTGGACCACGCCGGAGAGCGTCGAAGCGGGGGCGGTGTT
CGCCGAGATCGGCCCGCGCATGGCCGAGTTGAGCGGTTCCCGGCTGGCCGCGCAGCAACAGATGGAAGGC
CTCCTGGCGCCGCACCGGCCCAAGGAGCCCGCGTGGTTCCTGGCCACCGTCGGCGTGTCGCCCGACCACC
AGGGCAAGGGTCTGGGCAGCGCCGTCGTGCTCCCCGGAGTGGAGGCGGCCGAGCGCGCCGGGGTGCCCGC
CTTCCTGGAGACCTCCGCGCCCCGCAACCTCCCCTTCTACGAGCGGCTCGGCTTCACCGTCACCGCCGAC
GTCGAGGTGCCCGAAGGACCGCGCACCTGGTGCATGACCCGCAAGCCCGGTGCCGGATCGGGAGAGGGCA
GAGGAAGTCTGCTAACATGCGGTGACGTCGAGGAGAATCCTGGCCCACCGGTCGCCACCAGCGAGCTGAT
TAAGGAGAACATGCACATGAAGCTGTACATGGAGGGCACCGTGGACAACCATCACTTCAAGTGCACATCC
GAGGGCGAAGGCAAGCCCTACGAGGGCACCCAGACCATGAGAATCAAGGTGGTCGAGGGCGGCCCTCTCC
CCTTCGCCTTCGACATCCTGGCTACTAGCTTCCTCTACGGCAGCAAGACCTTCATCAACCACACCCAGGG
CATCCCCGACTTCTTCAAGCAGTCCTTCCCTGAGGGCTTCACATGGGAGAGAGTCACCACATACGAAGAC
GGGGGCGTGCTGACCGCTACCCAGGACACCAGCCTCCAGGACGGCTGCCTCATCTACAACGTCAAGATCA
GAGGGGTGAACTTCACATCCAACGGCCCTGTGATGCAGAAGAAAACACTCGGCTGGGAGGCCTTCACCGA
GACCCTGTACCCCGCTGACGGCGGCCTGGAAGGCAGAAACGACATGGCCCTGAAGCTCGTGGGCGGGAGC
CATCTGATCGCAAACATCAAGACCACATATAGATCCAAGAAACCCGCTAAGAACCTCAAGATGCCTGGCG
TCTACTATGTGGACTACAGACTGGAAAGAATCAAGGAGGCCAACAACGAGACCTACGTCGAGCAGCACGA
GGTGGCAGTGGCCAGATACTGCGACCTCCCTAGCAAACTGGGGCACAAGCTTAATTAAGAATTCGTCGAG
GGACCTAATAACTTCGTATAGCATACATTATACGAAGTTATACATGTTTAAGGGTTCCGGTTCCACTAGG
TACAATTCGATATCAAGCTTATCGATAATCAACCTCTGGATTACAAAATTTGTGAAAGATTGACTGGTAT
TCTTAACTATGTTGCTCCTTTTACGCTATGTGGATACGCTGCTTTAATGCCTTTGTATCATGCTATTGCT
TCCCGTATGGCTTTCATTTTCTCCTCCTTGTATAAATCCTGGTTGCTGTCTCTTTATGAGGAGTTGTGGC
CCGTTGTCAGGCAACGTGGCGTGGTGTGCACTGTGTTTGCTGACGCAACCCCCACTGGTTGGGGCATTGC
CACCACCTGTCAGCTCCTTTCCGGGACTTTCGCTTTCCCCCTCCCTATTGCCACGGCGGAACTCATCGCC
GCCTGCCTTGCCCGCTGCTGGACAGGGGCTCGGCTGTTGGGCACTGACAATTCCGTGGTGTTGTCGGGGA
AATCATCGTCCTTTCCTTGGCTGCTCGCCTGTGTTGCCACCTGGATTCTGCGCGGGACGTCCTTCTGCTA
CGTCCCTTCGGCCCTCAATCCAGCGGACCTTCCTTCCCGCGGCCTGCTGCCGGCTCTGCGGCCTCTTCCG
CGTCTTCGCCTTCGCCCTCAGACGAGTCGGATCTCCCTTTGGGCCGCCTCCCCGCATCGATACCGTCGAC
CTCGATCGAGACCTAGAAAAACATGGAGCAATCACAAGTAGCAATACAGCAGCTACCAATGCTGATTGTG
CCTGGCTAGAAGCACAAGAGGAGGAGGAGGTGGGTTTTCCAGTCACACCTCAGGTACCTTTAAGACCAAT
GACTTACAAGGCAGCTGTAGATCTTAGCCACTTTTTAAAAGAAAAGGGGGGACTGGAAGGGCTAATTCAC
TCCCAACGAAGACAAGATATCCTTGATCTGTGGATCTACCACACACAAGGCTACTTCCCTGATTGGCAGA
ACTACACACCAGGGCCAGGGATCAGATATCCACTGACCTTTGGATGGTGCTACAAGCTAGTACCAGTTGA
GCAAGAGAAGGTAGAAGAAGCCAATGAAGGAGAGAACACCCGCTTGTTACACCCTGTGAGCCTGCATGGG
ATGGATGACCCGGAGAGAGAAGTATTAGAGTGGAGGTTTGACAGCCGCCTAGCATTTCATCACATGGCCC
GAGAGCTGCATCCGGACTGTACTGGGTCTCTCTGGTTAGACCAGATCTGAGCCTGGGAGCTCTCTGGCTA
ACTAGGGAACCCACTGCTTAAGCCTCAATAAAGCTTGCCTTGAGTGCTTCAAGTAGTGTGTGCCCGTCTG
TTGTGTGACTCTGGTAACTAGAGATCCCTCAGACCCTTTTAGTCAGTGTGGAAAATCTCTAGCAGCATGT
GAGCAAAAGGCCAGCAAAAGGCCAGGAACCGTAAAAAGGCCGCGTTGCTGGCGTTTTTCCATAGGCTCCG
CCCCCCTGACGAGCATCACAAAAATCGACGCTCAAGTCAGAGGTGGCGAAACCCGACAGGACTATAAAGA
TACCAGGCGTTTCCCCCTGGAAGCTCCCTCGTGCGCTCTCCTGTTCCGACCCTGCCGCTTACCGGATACC
TGTCCGCCTTTCTCCCTTCGGGAAGCGTGGCGCTTTCTCATAGCTCACGCTGTAGGTATCTCAGTTCGGT
GTAGGTCGTTCGCTCCAAGCTGGGCTGTGTGCACGAACCCCCCGTTCAGCCCGACCGCTGCGCCTTATCC
GGTAACTATCGTCTTGAGTCCAACCCGGTAAGACACGACTTATCGCCACTGGCAGCAGCCACTGGTAACA
GGATTAGCAGAGCGAGGTATGTAGGCGGTGCTACAGAGTTCTTGAAGTGGTGGCCTAACTACGGCTACAC
TAGAAGAACAGTATTTGGTATCTGCGCTCTGCTGAAGCCAGTTACCTTCGGAAAAAGAGTTGGTAGCTCT
TGATCCGGCAAACAAACCACCGCTGGTAGCGGTGGTTTTTTTGTTTGCAAGCAGCAGATTACGCGCAGAA
AAAAAGGATCTCAAGAAGATCCTTTGATCTTTTCTACGGGGTCTGACGCTCAGTGGAACGAAAACTCACG
TTAAGGGATTTTGGTCATGAGATTATCAAAAAGGATCTTCACCTAGATCCTTTTAAATTAAAAATGAAGT
TTTAAATCAATCTAAAGTATATATGAGTAAACTTGGTCTGACAGTTACCAATGCTTAATCAGTGAGGCAC
CTATCTCAGCGATCTGTCTATTTCGTTCATCCATAGTTGCCTGACTCCCCGTCGTGTAGATAACTACGAT
ACGGGAGGGCTTACCATCTGGCCCCAGTGCTGCAATGATACCGCGAGACCCACGCTCACCGGCTCCAGAT
TTATCAGCAATAAACCAGCCAGCCGGAAGGGCCGAGCGCAGAAGTGGTCCTGCAACTTTATCCGCCTCCA
TCCAGTCTATTAATTGTTGCCGGGAAGCTAGAGTAAGTAGTTCGCCAGTTAATAGTTTGCGCAACGTTGT
TGCCATTGCTACAGGCATCGTGGTGTCACGCTCGTCGTTTGGTATGGCTTCATTCAGCTCCGGTTCCCAA
CGATCAAGGCGAGTTACATGATCCCCCATGTTGTGCAAAAAAGCGGTTAGCTCCTTCGGTCCTCCGATCG
TTGTCAGAAGTAAGTTGGCCGCAGTGTTATCACTCATGGTTATGGCAGCACTGCATAATTCTCTTACTGT
CATGCCATCCGTAAGATGCTTTTCTGTGACTGGTGAGTACTCAACCAAGTCATTCTGAGAATAGTGTATG
CGGCGACCGAGTTGCTCTTGCCCGGCGTCAATACGGGATAATACCGCGCCACATAGCAGAACTTTAAAAG
TGCTCATCATTGGAAAACGTTCTTCGGGGCGAAAACTCTCAAGGATCTTACCGCTGTTGAGATCCAGTTC
GATGTAACCCACTCGTGCACCCAACTGATCTTCAGCATCTTTTACTTTCACCAGCGTTTCTGGGTGAGCA
AAAACAGGAAGGCAAAATGCCGCAAAAAAGGGAATAAGGGCGACACGGAAATGTTGAATACTCATACTCT
TCCTTTTTCAATATTATTGAAGCATTTATCAGGGTTATTGTCTCATGAGCGGATACATATTTGAATGTAT
TTAGAAAAATAAACAAATAGGGGTTCCGCGCACATTTCCCCGAAAAGTGCCACCTGAC
Features (pLannotate 1.2.2; 22 found; start..end, strand, type, name):
     31..83      -  misc_feature   bom (fragment): basis of mobility region from pBR322
    238..617     +  enhancer       CMV enhancer: human cytomegalovirus immediate early enhancer
    618..817     +  promoter       CMV promoter: human cytomegalovirus (CMV) immediate early promoter
    835..1015    +  LTR            5' LTR (truncated): truncated 5' long terminal repeat (LTR) from HIV-1
   1062..1187    +  misc_feature   HIV-1 Ψ: packaging signal of human immunodeficiency virus type 1
   1171..1509    +  CDS            HIV-1 gag (fragment): gag protein from human immunodeficiency virus 1; gag
   1684..1917    +  misc_feature   RRE: The Rev response element (RRE) of HIV-1 allows for Rev-dependent mRNA export from the nucleus to the cytoplasm.
   2294..2394    +  CDS            Rev (fragment): human immunodeficiency virus 1 (HIV-1) Rev protein; rev; enhances nuclear export of unspliced and incompletely spliced viral mRNAs
   2444..2561    +  misc_feature   cPPT/CTS: central polypurine tract and central termination sequence of HIV-1
   2814..2847    +  protein_bind   loxP: Cre-mediated recombination occurs in the 8-bp core sequence (GCATACAT). Cre recombinase
   3105..4276    +  promoter       EF-1α promoter: strong constitutive promoter for human elongation factor EF-1α
   4288..4884    +  CDS            PuroR: puromycin N-acetyltransferase; pac from Streptomyces alboniger; confers resistance to puromycin
   4960..5658    +  CDS            TagBFP: monomeric blue fluorescent protein mammalian codon-optimized
   5678..5711    +  protein_bind   loxP: Cre-mediated recombination occurs in the 8-bp core sequence (GCATACAT). Cre recombinase
   5744..5767    +  misc_feature   MCS (fragment): pBluescript multiple cloning site
   5767..6355    +  misc_feature   WPRE: woodchuck hepatitis virus posttranscriptional regulatory element
   6356..6375    +  misc_feature   MCS (fragment): pBluescript multiple cloning site
   6377..6877    +  CDS            nef (fragment): NEF_HV1LA - Experimental evidence at protein level: Swiss-Prot protein existence level 1. Extracellular Nef protein targets CD4(+) T-lymphocytes for apoptosis by interacting with CXCR4 surface receptors. From Human immunodeficiency virus type 1 group M subtype B (isolate Lai) (HIV-1).
   6884..7064    +  LTR            5' LTR (truncated): truncated 5' long terminal repeat (LTR) from HIV-1
   7126..7714    -  rep_origin     ori: high-copy-number ColE1/pMB1/pBR322/pUC origin of replication
   7885..8745    -  CDS            AmpR: β-lactamase; bla; confers resistance to ampicillin, carbenicillin, and related antibiotics
   8746..8850    -  promoter       AmpR promoter: bla
