[The description below was written by a language model from this plasmid's Addgene catalogue record and pLannotate feature annotations shown in this document.]
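Description:
pAC026 is an empty lentiviral backbone for mammalian expression, intended as the recipient vector for pooled prime editing guide RNA (pegRNA) libraries whose oligonucleotide inserts do not already carry a tevopreQ1 RNA motif. According to the catalogue entry the backbone supplies this motif itself, so cloned guides acquire the structured 3' element, which is generally used to protect the pegRNA extension from degradation. The annotated feature table does not call out the tevopreQ1 sequence, the guide scaffold or the promoter that would drive guide transcription. An unannotated stretch lies between the cPPT/CTS and the EF-1α promoter, but the record does not state what it contains.

The plasmid is about 8.9 kb and is propagated in bacteria through a high-copy ColE1/pUC-type origin with ampicillin resistance (AmpR under its bla promoter). Viral genomic RNA is produced from a CMV enhancer/promoter fused to a truncated HIV-1 5' LTR, a chimeric arrangement typical of Tat-independent, third-generation-style vectors. This is followed by the Ψ packaging signal with a gag fragment, the Rev response element for nuclear export of the unspliced genome, and the cPPT/CTS, which aids nuclear import. Downstream, an EF-1α promoter drives a puromycin N-acetyltransferase and TagBFP cassette, giving both drug selection and blue fluorescent tracking of transduced cells; how the two coding sequences are linked is not annotated. Two loxP sites in the same orientation flank the EF-1α marker cassette, which would in principle allow its excision by Cre. A WPRE enhances transcript expression, and a nef fragment plus a second truncated LTR close the provirus. The associated work uses this type of vector for multiplexed prime editing dropout screens.
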