Addgene plasmid #227598: pAC026
Purpose: (Empty Backbone) Lentiviral backbone used when cloning pooled prime editing guide RNA libraries that do not already contain a tevopreQ1 RNA motif (backbone contains motif)
Depositing lab: Brittany Adamson. Depositing organization: Princeton University. Publication: A benchmarked, high-efficiency prime editing platform for multiplexed dropout screening. Cirincione A, Simpson D, Yan W, McNulty R, Ravisankar P, Solley SC, Yan J, Lim F, Farley EK, Singh M, Adamson B. Nat Methods. 2024 Nov 19. doi: 10.1038/s41592-024-02502-4. PubMed 39562753.
Backbone
  Vector backbone: pAC026
  Vector type: Mammalian Expression, Lentiviral
  Selectable markers: Puromycin ; BFP
Growth in bacteria
  Bacterial resistance: Ampicillin, 100 μg/mL
  Growth temperature: 37°C
  Growth strain: NEB Stable
  Copy number: Unknown
Terms and licenses: Academic/Nonprofit Terms; Industry Terms: Not Available to Industry
How to cite: pAC026 was a gift from Brittany Adamson (Addgene plasmid # 227598 ; http://n2t.net/addgene:227598 ; RRID:Addgene_227598)
